Addgene plasmid #160675: pJMP2844
Purpose: (Empty Backbone) Mobile CRISPRi empty sgRNA (BsaI) for cloning new sgRNAs
Depositing lab: Jason Peters. Depositing organization: University of Wisconsin, Madison. Publication: Programmable Gene Knockdown in Diverse Bacteria Using Mobile-CRISPRi. Banta AB, Ward RD, Tran JS, Bacon EE, Peters JM. Curr Protoc Microbiol. 2020 Dec;59(1):e130. doi: 10.1002/cpmc.130. PubMed 33332762.
Backbone
  Vector backbone: R6Kγ
  Vector type: Bacterial Expression
  Selectable markers: Chloramphenicol
Growth in bacteria
  Bacterial resistance: Ampicillin, 100 μg/mL
  Growth temperature: 37°C
  Growth strain: BW25141
  Copy number: High Copy
Gene/Insert
  Gene/Insert name: None
Terms and licenses: Academic/Nonprofit Terms; Industry Terms: Not Available to Industry
How to cite: pJMP2844 was a gift from Jason Peters (Addgene plasmid # 160675 ; http://n2t.net/addgene:160675 ; RRID:Addgene_160675)
