[The description below was written by a language model from this plasmid's Addgene catalogue record and pLannotate feature annotations shown in this document.]
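Description:
pJMP2844 is an 11 kb Mobile-CRISPRi empty-backbone vector for bacterial gene knockdown, intended as the recipient for cloning new sgRNA spacers through BsaI sites. It replicates from the R6K γ origin, which depends on the pi initiator protein supplied by the host, so it is maintained only in pir-type strains such as the listed growth strain and behaves as a suicide plasmid elsewhere. Ampicillin resistance (bla) on the backbone selects for the plasmid in E. coli. An incP oriT allows conjugative transfer into recipient bacteria when transfer functions are supplied by the donor.

The functional payload lies between the Tn7L and Tn7R ends of a mini-Tn7 element, so that, with Tn7 transposase provided from elsewhere (no transposase genes are annotated here), the cassette can insert into the recipient chromosome while the backbone is lost. Within the transposon, catalytically dead S. pyogenes Cas9 carrying a C-terminal 3xMyc tag sits downstream of a promoter region annotated as a PLtetO-1 fragment abutting a lac operator. This, together with lacI expressed from the lacIq promoter, indicates IPTG-inducible control. A second lac operator fragment lies just upstream of a tracrRNA-derived scaffold, marking the sgRNA expression cassette. The record does not name its promoter, and the BsaI sites themselves are not annotated. A chloramphenicol acetyltransferase gene flanked by FRT sites selects for integrants and could in principle be excised with FLP recombinase. The rrnB T1 and lambda t0 terminators lie beside this marker.

Several small annotated fragments (lacZα, rop, bom, p15A ori, λ integrase) appear to be cloning remnants rather than functional parts. The plasmid carries no targeting insert.
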