Features (pLannotate 1.2.2; 31 found; start..end, strand, type, name):
    135..182     -  protein_bind   FRT: FLP-mediated recombination occurs in the 8-bp core sequence TCTAGAAA (Turan and Bode, 2011). FLP recombinase from the Saccharomyces cerevisiae 2μ plasmid
    259..287     +  promoter       Pc promoter: intI1 (promoter lies within the coding sequence); class 1 integron promoter
    312..369     +  promoter       cat promoter (fragment): promoter of the E. coli cat gene encoding chloramphenicol acetyltransferase
    370..1026    +  CDS            cat: CAT_ECOLX - Experimental evidence at protein level: Swiss-Prot protein existence level 1. This enzyme is an effector of chloramphenicol resistance in bacteria. From Escherichia coli. This protein is used as a marker in many commonly used cloning vectors, such as pACYC184.
   1067..1100    -  protein_bind   FRT (minimal): supports FLP-mediated excision but not integration (Turan and Bode, 2011) FLP recombinase from the Saccharomyces cerevisiae 2μ plasmid
   1165..1251    -  terminator     rrnB T1 terminator: Escherichia coli rrnB; transcription terminator T1 from the E. coli rrnB gene
   1315..1344    -  CDS            CmR (fragment): chloramphenicol acetyltransferase confers resistance to chloramphenicol
   1354..1448    -  terminator     lambda t0 terminator: transcription terminator from phage lambda
   1469..1493    +  misc_feature   MCS (fragment): pBluescript multiple cloning site
   1497..1695    +  mobile_element Tn7R (fragment): mini-Tn7 element (right end of the Tn7 transposon) Tn7
   1767..1835    +  CDS            lacZα (fragment): LacZα fragment of β-galactosidase; lacZ fragment
   1841..1940    -  misc_feature   bom (fragment): basis of mobility region from pBR322
   2042..2077    -  CDS            rop (fragment): Rop protein, which maintains plasmids at low copy number; rop
   2172..2276    +  promoter       AmpR promoter: bla
   2277..3137    +  CDS            AmpR: β-lactamase; bla; confers resistance to ampicillin, carbenicillin, and related antibiotics
   3310..3335    +  CDS            bla(M) (fragment): β-lactamase lacking the signal sequence; bla(M); allows cytosolic expression of β-lactamase
   3438..3826    +  rep_origin     R6K γ ori: γ replication origin from E. coli plasmid R6K; requires the R6K initiator protein pi for replication
   3837..3876    +  CDS            λ integrase (fragment): integrase from phage λ; int
   4095..4203    +  oriT           oriT: incP origin of transfer
   4307..4472    +  mobile_element Tn7L: mini-Tn7 element (left end of the Tn7 transposon) Tn7
   4627..4716    -  CDS            3xMyc: 3 tandem Myc epitope tags
   4726..8829    -  CDS            dCas9: catalytically dead mutant of the Cas9 endonuclease from the Streptococcus pyogenes Type II CRISPR/Cas system RNA-guided DNA-binding protein that lacks endonuclease activity due to the D10A mutation in the RuvC catalytic domain and the H840A mutation in the HNH catalytic domain
   8850..8871    -  promoter       PLtetO-1 promoter (fragment): modified phage lambda PL promoter with tet operator sites (Lutz and Bujard, 1997)
   8871..8888    -  protein_bind   lac operator (fragment): The lac repressor binds to the lac operator to inhibit transcription in E. coli. This inhibition can be relieved by adding lactose or isopropyl-β-D-thiogalactopyranoside (IPTG). lac repressor encoded by lacI
   8945..9064    +  rep_origin     p15A ori (fragment): Plasmids containing the medium-copy-number p15A origin of replication can be propagated in E. coli cells that contain a second plasmid with the ColE1 origin.
   9269..9346    +  promoter       lacIq promoter: lacI (mutant); In the lacIq allele, a single base change in the promoter boosts expression of the lacI gene about 10-fold.
   9347..10429   +  CDS            lacI: lac repressor; lacI; The lac repressor binds to the lac operator to inhibit transcription in E. coli. This inhibition can be relieved by adding lactose or isopropyl-β-D-thiogalactopyranoside (IPTG).
  10442..10463   +  protein_bind   CAP binding site: CAP binding activates transcription in the presence of cAMP. E. coli catabolite activator protein
  10534..10620   +  ncRNA          Thr leader (fragment): Accession: RF00506 - Threonine operon leader
  10713..10730   +  protein_bind   lac operator (fragment): The lac repressor binds to the lac operator to inhibit transcription in E. coli. This inhibition can be relieved by adding lactose or isopropyl-β-D-thiogalactopyranoside (IPTG). lac repressor encoded by lacI
  10800..10867   +  misc_RNA       tracrRNA (fragment): trans-activating CRISPR RNA for the Streptococcus pyogenes CRISPR/Cas9 system
>Addgene plasmid #160675 | pJMP2844 | addgene full sequence | sequence record 317543 | Addgene NGS Result
AAACGACCTCCTGGATTTGCTCAGACAGCCTTTTCGTCATTCGTTTCAGCCAAAAAACTTAAGACCGCCG
GTCTTGTCCACTACCTTGCAGTAATGCGGTGGACAGGATCGGCGGTTTTCTTTTCTCTTCTCAAGAAGTT
CCTATACTTTCTAGAGAATAGGAACTTCGGAATAGGAACTTCCTCCTGAACGGCCATAAGAACGAAGGCT
GTCTGTTGAACTCTCGAGCCGTGGAAACGGATGAAGGCACGAACCCAGTTGACATAAGCCTGTTCGGTTC
GTAAACTGTAATGCAAGTAGCGTATGCGCTCATCACTACCGGGCGTATTTTTTGAGTTATCGAGATTTTC
AGGAGCTAAGGAAGCTAAAATGGAGAAAAAAATCACTGGATATACCACCGTTGATATATCCCAATGGCAT
CGTAAAGAACATTTTGAGGCATTTCAGTCAGTTGCTCAATGTACCTATAACCAGACCGTTCAGCTGGATA
TTACGGCCTTTTTAAAGACCGTAAAGAAAAATAAGCACAAGTTTTATCCGGCCTTTATTCACATTCTTGC
CCGCCTGATGAATGCTCATCCGGAGTTCCGTATGGCAATGAAAGACGGTGAGCTGGTGATATGGGATAGT
GTTCACCCTTGTTACACCGTTTTCCATGAGCAAACTGAAACGTTTTCATCGCTCTGGAGTGAATACCACG
ACGATTTCCGGCAGTTTCTACACATATATTCGCAAGATGTGGCGTGTTACGGTGAAAACCTGGCCTATTT
CCCTAAAGGGTTTATTGAGAATATGTTTTTCGTCTCAGCCAATCCCTGGGTGAGTTTCACCAGTTTTGAT
TTAAACGTGGCCAATATGGACAACTTCTTCGCCCCCGTTTTCACCATGGGCAAATATTATACGCAAGGCG
ACAAGGTGCTGATGCCGCTGGCGATTCAGGTTCATCATGCCGTTTGTGATGGCTTCCATGTCGGCAGAAT
GCTTAATGAATTACAACAGTACTGCGATGAGTGGCAGGGCGGGGCGTAATCGACTGGAACTCGAGCATCA
GCTTCAAAAGCGCTCTGAAGTTCCTATACTTTCTAGAGAATAGGAACTTCGGAATAGGTACTTCAAGATC
CCCAATTCGAGCTCATCGTCCGGGCCGCAAGCTCCTAGCGGCGGATTTGTCCTACTCAGGAGAGCGTTCA
CCGACAAACAACAGATAAAACGAAAGGCCCAGTCTTTCGACTGAGCCTTTCGTTTTATTTGATGCCTCAA
GCTAGAGAGTCATTACCCCAGGCGTTTAAGGGCACCAATAACTGCCTTAAAAAAATTACGCCCCGCCCTG
CCACTCATCGCAGTCTAGCTTGGATTCTCACCAATAAAAAACGCCCGGCGGCAACCGAGCGTTCTGAACA
AATCCAGATGGAGTTCTGAGGTCATTACTGGATCTATCAACAGGAGTCCAAGCTCAGCTAATTAAGCTAG
CTTATCGATACCGTCGACCTCGAACCCCACGCCCCTCTTTAATACGACGGGCAATTTGCACTTCAGAAAA
TGAAGAGTTTGCTTTAGCCATAACAAAAGTCCAGTATGCTTTTTCACAGCATAACTGGACTGATTTCAGT
TTACAACTATTCTGTCTAGTTTAAGACTTTATTGTCATAGTTTAGATCTATTTTGTTCAGTTTAAGACTT
TATTGTCCGCCCACACCTGCTTACGCAGGGCATCCATTTATTACTCAACCGTAACCGATTTTGCCAGGTT
ACGCGGCTGGTCCTCTAGCTGGCGTAATAGCGAAGAGGCCCGCACCGATCGCCCTTCCCAACAGTTGCGC
AGCCTGAATGGCGAATGGCGCCTGATGCGGTATTTTCTCCTTACGCATCTGTGCGGTATTTCACACCGCA
TATGGTGCACTCTCAGTACAATCTGCTCTGATGCCGCATAGTTAAGCCAGCCCCGACACCCGCCAACACC
CGCTGACGCGCCCTGACGGGCTTGTCTGCTCCCGGCATCCGCTTACAGACAAGCTGTGACCGTCTCCGGG
AGCTGCATGTGTCAGAGGTTTTCACCGTCGTCACCGAAACGCGCGAGACGAAAGGGCCTCGTGATACGCC
TATTTTTATAGGTTAATGTCATGATAATAATGGTTTCTTAGACGTCAGGTGGCACTTTTCGGGGAAATGT
GCGCGGAACCCCTATTTGTTTATTTTTCTAAATACATTCAAATATGTATCCGCTCATGAGACAATAACCC
TGATAAATGCTTCAATAATATTGAAAAAGGAAGAGTATGAGTATTCAACATTTCCGTGTCGCCCTTATTC
CCTTTTTTGCGGCATTTTGCCTTCCTGTTTTTGCTCACCCAGAAACGCTGGTGAAAGTAAAAGATGCTGA
AGATCAGTTGGGTGCACGAGTGGGTTACATCGAACTGGATCTCAACAGCGGTAAGATCCTTGAGAGTTTT
CGCCCCGAAGAACGTTTTCCAATGATGAGCACTTTTAAAGTTCTGCTATGTGGCGCGGTATTATCCCGTA
TTGACGCCGGGCAAGAGCAACTCGGTCGCCGCATACACTATTCTCAGAATGACTTGGTTGAGTACTCACC
AGTCACAGAAAAGCATCTTACGGATGGCATGACAGTAAGAGAATTATGCAGTGCTGCCATAACCATGAGT
GATAACACTGCGGCCAACTTACTTCTGACAACGATCGGAGGACCGAAGGAGCTAACCGCTTTTTTGCACA
ACATGGGGGATCATGTAACTCGCCTTGATCGTTGGGAACCGGAGCTGAATGAAGCCATACCAAACGACGA
GCGTGACACCACGATGCCTGTAGCAATGGCAACAACGTTGCGCAAACTATTAACTGGCGAACTACTTACT
CTAGCTTCCCGGCAACAATTAATAGACTGGATGGAGGCGGATAAAGTTGCAGGACCACTTCTGCGCTCGG
CCCTTCCGGCTGGCTGGTTTATTGCTGATAAATCTGGAGCCGGTGAGCGTGGGTCCCGCGGTATCATTGC
AGCACTGGGGCCAGATGGTAAGCCCTCCCGTATCGTAGTTATCTACACGACGGGGAGTCAGGCAACTATG
GATGAACGAAATAGACAGATCGCTGAGATAGGTGCCTCACTGATTAAGCATTGGTAACTGTCAGACCAAG
TTTACTCATATATACTTTAGATTGATTTAAAACTTCATTTTTAATTTAAAAGGATCTAGGTGAAGATCCT
TTTTGATAATCTCATGACCAAAATCCCTTAACGTGAGTTTTCGTTCCACTGAGCGTCAGACCCCGTAGAA
AAGATCAAAGGCAGTTATTGGTGCCTCACTGATTAAGCATTGGTAACTGTCAGACCAAGTTTACTCATAT
ATACTTTAGATTGATTTAAAACTTCATTTTTAATTTTTGCGGCCGCAAGATCCGGCCACGATGCGTCCGG
CGTAGAGGATCTGAAGATCAGCAGTTCAACCTGTTGATAGTACGTACTAAGCTCTCATGTTTCACGTACT
AAGCTCTCATGTTTAACGTACTAAGCTCTCATGTTTAACGAACTAAACCCTCATGGCTAACGTACTAAGC
TCTCATGGCTAACGTACTAAGCTCTCATGTTTCACGTACTAAGCTCTCATGTTTGAACAATAAAATTAAT
ATAAATCAGCAACTTAAATAGCCTCTAAGGTTTTAAGTTTTATAAGAAAAAAAAGAATATATAAGGCTTT
TAAAGCTTTTAAGGTTTAACGGTTGTGGACAACAAGCCAGGGATGTAACGCACTGAGAAGCCCTTAGAGC
CTCTCAAAGCAATTTTGAGTGACACAGGAACACTTAACGGCTGACATGGGAATTAGCCATGGCATCACAG
TATCGTGATGACAGAGGCAGGGAGTGCGGCCTTTTTACGGTTCCTGGCCTTTTGCTGGCCTTTTGCTCAC
ATGTTCTTTCCTGCGTTATCAGGGGATTCCTTAAGGTATACTTTCCGCTGCATAACCCTGCTTCGGGGTC
ATTATAGCGATTTTTTCGGTATATCCATCCTTTTTCGCACGATATACAGGATTTTGCCAAAGGGTTCGTG
TAGACTTTCCTTGGTGTATCCAACGGCGTCAGCCGGGCAGGATAGGTGAAGTAGGCCCACCCGCGAGCGG
GTGTTCCTTCTTCACTGTCCCTTATTCGCACCTGGCGGTGCTCAACGGGAATCCTGCTCTGCGAGGCTGG
CCGATAAGCTCTGATACCGCTCGCCGCAGCCGAACGACCGAGCGCAGCGGGTCAGTGAGCGAGGAAGCGG
AAGAGCCCAAACATAACAGGAAGAAAAATGCCCCGCTGTGGGCGGACAAAATAGTTGGGAACTGGGAGGG
GTGGAAATGGAGTTTTTAAGGATTATTTAGGGAAGAGTGACAAAATAGATGGGAACTGGGTGTAGCGTCG
TAAGCTAATACGAAAATTAAAAATGACAAAATAGTTTGGAACTAGATTTCACTTATCTGGTTCTTGAGGC
GGTTAAAAGAGCCGTACTCTTCTCCGATGTCGACTAGGCCATGATGCTCATTCTGTGGGACCAAAACGAA
AAAACACCCTTTCGGGTGTCTTTTCTGGAATTTGGTACCGAGGCTGCAAGTCCCATTAAGGAGGCGCGCC
TTATTACAGATCTTCCTCAGAGATGAGCTTCTGTTCCAGATCTTCTTCTGAAATCAACTTTTGTTCCAGA
TCTTCTTCAGAGATGAGTTTCTGCTCCGCGGCCGCGTCACCTCCTAGCTGACTCAAATCAATGCGTGTTT
CATAAAGACCAGTGATGGATTGATGGATAAGAGTGGCATCTAAAACTTCTTTTGTAGACGTATATCGTTT
ACGATCAATTGTTGTATCAAAATATTTAAAAGCAGCGGGAGCTCCAAGATTCGTCAACGTAAATAAATGA
ATAATATTTTCTGCTTGTTCACGTATTGGTTTGTCTCTATGTTTGTTATATGCACTAAGAACTTTATCTA
AATTGGCATCTGCTAAAATAACACGCTTAGAAAATTCACTGATTTGCTCAATAATCTCATCTAAATAATG
CTTATGCTGCTCCACAAACAATTGTTTTTGTTCGTTATCTTCTGGACTACCCTTCAACTTTTCATAATGA
CTAGCTAAATATAAAAAATTCACATATTTGCTTGGCAGAGCCAGCTCATTTCCTTTTTGTAATTCTCCGG
CACTAGCCAGCATCCGTTTACGACCGTTTTCTAACTCAAAAAGACTATATTTAGGTAGTTTAATGATTAA
GTCTTTTTTAACTTCCTTATATCCTTTAGCTTCTAAAAAGTCAATCGGATTTTTTTCAAAGGAACTTCTT
TCCATAATTGTGATCCCTAGTAACTCTTTAACGGATTTTAACTTCTTCGATTTCCCTTTTTCCACCTTAG
CAACCACTAGGACTGAATAAGCTACCGTTGGACTATCAAAACCACCATATTTTTTTGGATCCCAGTCTTT
TTTACGAGCAATAAGCTTGTCCGAATTTCTTTTTGGTAAAATTGACTCCTTGGAGAATCCGCCTGTCTGT
ACTTCTGTTTTCTTGACAATATTGACTTGGGGCATGGACAATACTTTGCGCACTGTGGCAAAATCTCGCC
CTTTATCCCAGACAATTTCTCCAGTTTCCCCATTAGTTTCGATTAGAGGGCGTTTGCGAATCTCTCCATT
TGCAAGTGTAATTTCTGTTTTGAAGAAGTTCATGATATTAGAGTAAAAGAAATATTTTGCGGTTGCTTTG
CCTATTTCTTGCTCAGACTTAGCAATCATTTTACGAACATCATAAACTTTATAATCACCATAGACAAACT
CCGATTCAAGTTTTGGATATTTCTTAATCAAAGCAGTTCCAACGACGGCATTTAGATACGCATCATGGGC
ATGATGGTAATTGTTAATCTCACGTACTTTATAGAATTGGAAATCTTTTCGGAAGTCAGAAACTAATTTA
GATTTTAAGGTAATCACTTTAACCTCTCGAATAAGTTTATCATTTTCATCGTATTTAGTATTCATGCGAC
TATCCAAAATTTGTGCCACATGCTTAGTGATTTGGCGAGTTTCAACCAATTGGCGTTTGATAAAACCAGC
TTTATCAAGTTCACTCAAACCTCCACGTTCAGCTTTCGTTAAATTATCAAACTTACGTTGAGTGATTAAC
TTGGCGTTTAGAAGTTGTCTCCAATAGTTTTTCATCTTTTTGACTACTTCTTCACTTGGAACGTTATCCG
ATTTACCACGATTTTTATCAGAACGCGTTAAGACCTTATTGTCTATTGAATCGTCTTTAAGGAAACTTTG
TGGAACAATGGCATCGACATCATAATCACTTAAACGATTAATATCTAATTCTTGGTCCACATACATGTCT
CTTCCATTTTGGAGATAATAGAGATAGAGCTTTTCATTTTGCAATTGAGTATTTTCAACAGGATGCTCTT
TAAGAATCTGACTTCCTAATTCTTTGATACCTTCTTCGATTCGTTTCATACGCTCTCGCGAATTTTTCTG
GCCCTTTTGAGTTGTCTGATTTTCACGTGCCATTTCAATAACGATATTTTCTGGCTTATGCCGCCCCATT
ACTTTGACCAATTCATCAACAACTTTTACAGTCTGTAAAATACCTTTTTTAATAGCAGGGCTACCAGCTA
AATTTGCAATATGTTCATGTAAACTATCGCCTTGTCCAGACACTTGTGCTTTTTGAATATCTTCTTTAAA
TGTCAAACTATCATCATGGATCAGCTGCATAAAATTGCGATTGGCAAAACCATCTGATTTCAAAAAATCT
AATATTGTTTTGCCAGATTGCTTATCCCTAATACCATTAATCAATTTTCGAGACAAACGTCCCCAACCAG
TATAACGGCGACGTTTAAGCTGTTTCATCACCTTATCATCAAAGAGGTGAGCATATGTTTTAAGTCTTTC
CTCAATCATCTCCCTATCTTCAAATAAGGTCAATGTTAAAACAATATCCTCTAAGATATCTTCATTTTCT
TCATTATCCAAAAAATCTTTATCTTTAATAATTTTTAGCAAATCATGGTAGGTACCTAATGAAGCATTAA
ATCTATCTTCAACTCCTGAAATTTCAACACTATCAAAACATTCTATTTTTTTGAAATAATCTTCTTTTAA
TTGCTTAACGGTTACTTTTCGATTTGTTTTGAAGAGTAAATCAACAATGGCTTTCTTCTGTTCACCTGAA
AGAAATGCTGGTTTTCGCATTCCTTCAGTAACATATTTGACCTTTGTCAATTCGTTATAAACCGTAAAAT
ACTCATAAAGCAAACTATGTTTTGGTAGTACTTTTTCATTTGGAAGATTTTTATCAAAGTTTGTCATGCG
TTCAATAAATGATTGAGCTGAAGCACCTTTATCGACAACTTCTTCAAAATTCCATGGGGTAATTGTTTCT
TCAGACTTCCGAGTCATCCATGCAAAACGACTATTGCCACGCGCCAATGGACCAACATAATAAGGGATTC
GAAAAGTCAAGATTTTTTCAATCTTCTCACGATTGTCTTTTAAAAATGGATAAAAATCTTCTTGTCGTCT
CAAAATAGCATGCAGCTCACCCAAGTGAATTTGATGGGGAATAGAGCCGTTGTCAAAGGTCCGTTGCTTG
CGCAGCAAATCTTCACGATTTAGTTTCACCAATAATTCCTCAGTACCATCCATTTTTTCTAAAATTGGTT
TGATAAATTTATAAAATTCTTCTTGGCTAGCTCCCCCATCAATATAACCTGCATATCCGTTTTTTGATTG
ATCAAAAAAGATTTCTTTATACTTTTCTGGAAGTTGTTGTCGAACTAAAGCTTTTAAAAGAGTCAAGTCT
TGATGATGTTCATCGTAGCGTTTAATCATTGAAGCTGATAGGGGAGCCTTAGTTATTTCAGTATTTACTC
TTAGGATATCTGAAAGTAAAATAGCATCTGATAAATTCTTAGCTGCCAAAAACAAATCAGCATATTGATC
TCCAATTTGCGCCAATAAATTATCTAAATCATCATCGTAAGTATCTTTTGAAAGCTGTAATTTAGCATCT
TCTGCCAAATCAAAATTTGATTTAAAATTAGGGGTCAAACCCAATGACAAAGCAATGAGATTCCCAAATA
AGCCATTTTTCTTCTCACCGGGGAGCTGAGCAATGAGATTTTCTAATCGTCTTGATTTACTCAATCGTGC
AGAAAGAATCGCTTTAGCATCTACTCCACTTGCGTTAATAGGGTTTTCTTCAAATAATTGATTGTAGGTT
TGTACCAACTGGATAAATAGTTTGTCCACATCACTATTATCAGGATTTAAATCTCCCTCAATCAAAAAAT
GACCACGAAACTTAATCATATGCGCTAAGGCCAAATAGATTAAGCGCAAATCCGCTTTATCAGTAGAATC
TACCAATTTTTTTCGCAGATGATAGATAGTTGGATATTTCTCATGATAAGCAACTTCATCTACTATATTT
CCAAAAATAGGATGACGTTCATGCTTCTTATCTTCTTCCACCAAAAAAGACTCTTCAAGTCGATGAAAGA
AACTATCATCTACTTTCGCCATCTCATTTGAAAAAATCTCCTGTAGATAACAAATACGATTCTTCCGACG
TGTATACCTTCTACGAGCTGTCCGTTTGAGACGAGTCGCTTCCGCTGTCTCTCCACTGTCAAATAAAAGA
GCCCCTATAAGATTTTTTTTGATACTGTGGCGGTCTGTATTTCCCAGAACCTTGAACTTTTTAGACGGAA
CCTTATATTCATCAGTGATCACCGCCCATCCGACGCTATTTGTGCCGATAGCTAAGCCTATTGAGTATTT
CTTATCCATACTAGTTTTCCTGTGTGAAACCTGCTGATGTGCTCAGTATCTTGTTATCCGCTCACAATGT
CAATGTTATCCGCTCACATTTATAATATTTTATCTGATTAATAAGATGATCTTCTTGAGATCGTTTTGGT
CTGCGCGTAATCTCTTGCTCTGAAAACGAAAAAACCGCCTTGCAGGGCGGTTTTTCGAAGGTTCTCTGAG
CTACCAACTCTTTGAACCGAGGTAACTGGCTTGGTGATAAGCTGTCAAACCAGATCAATTCGCACTAGTC
TGCAGACGTAAAAAAAGCGGCGTGGTTAGCCGCTTTTTTAATTGCCGGAGCGCAATAAAAAAGCCCCCGG
AAGGTGATCTTCCGGGGGCTTTCTCATGCGTTGCTTGTATTGAAAATGGGGGCCATGCCTACCTATCTGC
CTCCCGGGAAGCGGCATGCATTTACGTTGACACCATCGAATGGTGCAAAACCTTTCGCGGTATGGCATGA
TAGCGCCCGGAAGAGAGTCAATTCAGGGTGGTGAATGTGAAACCAGTAACGTTATACGATGTCGCAGAGT
ATGCCGGTGTCTCTTATCAGACCGTTTCCCGCGTGGTGAACCAGGCCAGCCACGTTTCTGCGAAAACGCG
GGAAAAAGTGGAAGCGGCGATGGCGGAGCTGAATTACATTCCCAACCGCGTGGCACAACAACTGGCGGGC
AAACAGTCGTTGCTGATTGGCGTTGCCACCTCCAGTCTGGCCCTGCACGCGCCGTCGCAAATTGTCGCGG
CGATTAAATCTCGCGCCGATCAACTGGGTGCCAGCGTGGTGGTGTCGATGGTAGAACGAAGCGGCGTCGA
AGCCTGTAAAGCGGCGGTGCACAATCTTCTCGCGCAACGCGTCAGTGGGCTGATCATTAACTATCCGCTG
GATGACCAGGATGCCATTGCTGTGGAAGCTGCCTGCACTAATGTTCCGGCGTTATTTCTTGATGTCTCTG
ACCAGACACCCATCAACAGTATTATTTTCTCCCATGAAGATGGTACGCGACTGGGCGTGGAGCATCTGGT
CGCATTGGGTCACCAGCAAATCGCGCTGTTAGCGGGCCCATTAAGTTCTGTCTCGGCGCGTCTGCGTCTG
GCTGGCTGGCATAAATATCTCACTCGCAATCAAATTCAGCCGATAGCGGAACGGGAAGGCGACTGGAGTG
CCATGTCCGGTTTTCAACAAACCATGCAAATGCTGAATGAGGGCATCGTTCCCACTGCGATGCTGGTTGC
CAACGATCAGATGGCGCTGGGCGCAATGCGCGCCATTACCGAGTCCGGGCTGCGCGTTGGTGCGGATATC
TCGGTAGTGGGATACGACGATACCGAAGATAGCTCATGTTATATCCCGCCGTTAACCACCATCAAACAGG
ATTTTCGCCTGCTGGGGCAAACCAGCGTGGACCGCTTGCTGCAACTCTCTCAGGGCCAGGCGGTGAAGGG
CAATCAGCTGTTGCCCGTCTCACTGGTGAAAAGAAAAACCACCCTGGCGCCCAATACGCAAACCGCCTCT
CCCCGCGCGTTGGCCGATTCATTAATGCAGCTGGCACGACAGGTTTCCCGACTGGAAAGCGGGCAGTGAG
CGCAACGCAATTAATGTAAGTTAGCTCACTCATTAGGCACCCCACCCGGGTCCTTGAGCCCCATTATCAC
CTCCAAAGCCTTCTCGTCTGGTCAGTTTCACCTGTTTTACGTAAAAACCCGCTTCGGCGGGTTTTTACTT
TTGGGGAAACACAGAAAAAAGCCCGCACCTGACAGTGCGGGCTTTTTTTTTCGACCAAAGGTGCGACTAC
TCTTGCCTACTACCTATCGACTGAGCTGAAAGAATTCCTAAAGATCTATAAATGTGAGCGGATAACATTG
ACATTGTGAGCGGATAACAAGATACTTCTAGTTGAGACCAACTTTGGTCTCCACCATAGCGGTCGGTCTC
TGTTTAAGAGCTATGCTGGAAACAGCATAGCAAGTTTAAATAAGGCTAGTCCGTTATCAACTTGAAAAAG
TGGCACCGAGTCGGTGCTTTTTTTTTGAATTCATGTGGCTGACCGTTCTGTTGTCTCTCGCTCTTCCGAG
TAGACGAACAATAAGGCCTCCCTAACGGGGGGCCTTTTTTATTGATAACAAAAGTCAGTGCTTCCGCTAT
TTCCAAAATACCGGGCTAATACGGTTT
